>Addgene plasmid #83561 | pILGFPJ1 | depositor full sequence | sequence record 168933 | pILGFPJ1 sequence 5476 bps
GATCCTCTAAAGGTGAAGAATTATTCACTGGTGTTGTCCCAATTTTGGTTGAATTAGATGGTGATGTTAA
TGGTCACAAATTTTCTGTCTCCGGTGAAGGTGAAGGTGATGCTACTTACGGTAAATTGACCTTAAAATTT
ATTTGTACTACTGGTAAATTGCCAGTTCCATGGCCAACCTTAGTCACTACTTTCGGTTATGGTGTTCAAT
GTTTTGCGAGATACCCAGATCATATGAAACAACATGACTTTTTCAAGTCTGCCATGCCAGAAGGTTATGT
TCAAGAAAGAACTATTTTTTTCAAAGATGACGGTAACTACAAGACCAGAGCTGAAGTCAAGTTTGAAGGT
GATACCTTAGTTAATAGAATCGAATTAAAAGGTATTGATTTTAAAGAAGATGGTAACATTTTAGGTCACA
AATTGGAATACAACTATAACTCTCACAATGTTTACATCATGGCTGACAAACAAAAGAATGGTATCAAAGT
TAACTTCAAAATTAGACACAACATTGAAGATGGTTCTGTTCAATTAGCTGACCATTATCAACAAAATACT
CCAATTGGTGATGGTCCAGTCTTGTTACCAGACAACCATTACTTATCCACTCAATCTGCCTTATCCAAAG
ATCCAAACGAAAAGAGAGACCACATGGTCTTGTTAGAATTTGTTACTGCTGCTGGTATTACCCATGGTAT
GGATGAATTGTACAAAAGATCCGTTCCAACCCAACAAGAAGAAGAGTACAAGTTCAATATGGTTTTATCT
ATCATCTTGTCCGTTCTTCTTGGGTTTTATTATATATACACTTTACACAGAGCGTGAACTAGTAGGACTA
TTTGCAAAGGGAAGGGATGCTAAGGTAGAGGGTGAACGTTACAGAAAAGCAGGCTGGGAAGCATATTTGA
GAAGATGCGGCCAGCAAAACTAAAAAACTGTATTATAAGTAAATGCATGTATACTAAACTCACAAATTAG
AGCTTCAATTTAATTATATCAGTTATTACCCGGGAATCTCGGTCGTAATGATTTAAATGCATGCAAGCTT
GGCGTAATCATGGTCATAGCTGTTTCCTGTGTGAAATTGTTATCCGCTCACAATTCCACACAACATACGA
GCCGGAAGCATAAAGTGTAAAGCCTGGGGTGCCTAATGAGTGAGCTAACTCACATTAATTGCGTTGCGCT
CACTGCCCGCTTTCCAGTCGGGAAACCTGTCGTGCCAGCTGCATTAATGAATCGGCCAACGCGCGGGGAG
AGGCGGTTTGCGTATTGGGCGCTCTTCCGCTTCCTCGCTCACTGACTCGCTGCGCTCGGTCGTTCGGCTG
CGGCGAGCGGTATCAGCTCACTCAAAGGCGGTAATACGGTTATCCACAGAATCAGGGGATAACGCAGGAA
AGAACATGTGAGCAAAAGGCCAGCAAAAGGCCAGGAACCGTAAAAAGGCCGCGTTGCTGGCGTTTTTCCA
TAGGCTCCGCCCCCCTGACGAGCATCACAAAAATCGACGCTCAAGTCAGAGGTGGCGAAACCCGACAGGA
CTATAAAGATACCAGGCGTTTCCCCCTGGAAGCTCCCTCGTGCGCTCTCCTGTTCCGACCCTGCCGCTTA
CCGGATACCTGTCCGCCTTTCTCCCTTCGGGAAGCGTGGCGCTTTCTCATAGCTCACGCTGTAGGTATCT
CAGTTCGGTGTAGGTCGTTCGCTCCAAGCTGGGCTGTGTGCACGAACCCCCCGTTCAGCCCGACCGCTGC
GCCTTATCCGGTAACTATCGTCTTGAGTCCAACCCGGTAAGACACGACTTATCGCCACTGGCAGCAGCCA
CTGGTAACAGGATTAGCAGAGCGAGGTATGTAGGCGGTGCTACAGAGTTCTTGAAGTGGTGGCCTAACTA
CGGCTACACTAGAAGGACAGTATTTGGTATCTGCGCTCTGCTGAAGCCAGTTACCTTCGGAAAAAGAGTT
GGTAGCTCTTGATCCGGCAAACAAACCACCGCTGGTAGCGGTGGTTTTTTTGTTTGCAAGCAGCAGATTA
CGCGCAGAAAAAAAGGATCTCAAGAAGATCCTTTGATCTTTTCTACGGGGTCTGACGCTCAGTGGAACGA
AAACTCACGTTAAGGGATTTTGGTCATGAGATTATCAAAAAGGATCTTCACCTAGATCCTTTTAAATTAA
AAATGAAGTTTTAAATCAATCTAAAGTATATATGAGTAAACTTGGTCTGACAGTTACCAATGCTTAATCA
GTGAGGCACCTATCTCAGCGATCTGTCTATTTCGTTCATCCATAGTTGCCTGACTCCCCGTCGTGTAGAT
AACTACGATACGGGAGGGCTTACCATCTGGCCCCAGTGCTGCAATGATACCGCGAGACCCACGCTCACCG
GCTCCAGATTTATCAGCAATAAACCAGCCAGCCGGAAGGGCCGAGCGCAGAAGTGGTCCTGCAACTTTAT
CCGCCTCCATCCAGTCTATTAATTGTTGCCGGGAAGCTAGAGTAAGTAGTTCGCCAGTTAATAGTTTGCG
CAACGTTGTTGCCATTGCTACAGGCATCGTGGTGTCACGCTCGTCGTTTGGTATGGCTTCATTCAGCTCC
GGTTCCCAACGATCAAGGCGAGTTACATGATCCCCCATGTTGTGCAAAAAAGCGGTTAGCTCCTTCGGTC
CTCCGATCGTTGTCAGAAGTAAGTTGGCCGCAGTGTTATCACTCATGGTTATGGCAGCACTGCATAATTC
TCTTACTGTCATGCCATCCGTAAGATGCTTTTCTGTGACTGGTGAGTACTCAACCAAGTCATTCTGAGAA
TAGTGTATGCGGCGACCGAGTTGCTCTTGCCCGGCGTCAATACGGGATAATACCGCGCCACATAGCAGAA
CTTTAAAAGTGCTCATCATTGGAAAACGTTCTTCGGGGCGAAAACTCTCAAGGATCTTACCGCTGTTGAG
ATCCAGTTCGATGTAACCCACTCGTGCACCCAACTGATCTTCAGCATCTTTTACTTTCACCAGCGTTTCT
GGGTGAGCAAAAACAGGAAGGCAAAATGCCGCAAAAAAGGGAATAAGGGCGACACGGAAATGTTGAATAC
TCATACTCTTCCTTTTTCAATATTATTGAAGCATTTATCAGGGTTATTGTCTCATGAGCGGATACATATT
TGAATGTATTTAGAAAAATAAACAAATAGGGGTTCCGCGCACATTTCCCCGAAAAGTGCCACCTGACGTC
TAAGAAACCATTATTATCATGACATTAACCTATAAAAATAGGCGTATCACGAGGCCCTTTCGTCTCGCGC
GTTTCGGTGATGACGGTGAAAACCTCTGACACATGCAGCTCCCGGAGACGGTCACAGCTTGTCTGTAAGC
GGATGCCGGGAGCAGACAAGCCCGTCAGGGCGCGTCAGCGGGTGTTGGCGGGTGTCGGGGCTGGCTTAAC
TATGCGGCATCAGAGCAGATTGTACTGAGAGTGCACCATATGCGGTGTGAAATACCGCACAGATGCGTAA
GGAGAAAATACCGCATCAGGCGCCATTCGCCATTCAGGCTGCGCAACTGTTGGGAAGGGCGATCGGTGCG
GGCCTCTTCGCTATTACGCCAGCTGGCGAAAGGGGGATGTGCTGCAAGGCGATTAAGTTGGGTAACGCCA
GGGTTTTCCCAGTCACGACGTTGTAAAACGACGGCCAGTGAATTCATTTAAATTTTTTTGATTCGGTAAT
CTCCGAGCAGAAGGAAGAACGAAGGAAGGAGCACAGACTTAGATTGGTATATATACGCATATGTGGTGTT
GAAGAAACATGAAATTGCCCAGTATTCTTAACCCAACTGCACAGAACAAAAACCTGCAGGAAACGAAGAT
AAAACATGTCCACAAAATCATATACCAGTAGAGCTGAGACTCATGCAAGTCCGGTTGCATCGAAACTTTT
ACGTTTAATGGATGAAAAGAAGACCAATTTGTGTGCTTCTCTTGACGTTCGTTCGACTGATGAGCTATTG
AAACTTGTTGAAACGTTGGGTCCATACATTTGCCTTTTGAAAACACACGTTGATATCTTGGATGATTTCA
GTTATGAGGGTACTGTCGTTCCATTGAAAGCATTGGCAGAGAAATACAAGTTCTTGATATTTGAGGACAG
AAAATTCGCCGATATCGGTAACACAGTCAAATTACAATATACATCGGGCGTTTACCGTATCGCAGAATGG
TCTGATATCACCAACGCCCACGGGGTTACTGGTGCTGGTATTGTTGCTGGCTTGAAACAAGGTGCGCAAG
AGGTCACCAAAGAACCAAGGGGATTATTGATGCTTGCTGAATTGTCTTCCAAGGGTTCTCTAGCACACGG
TGAATATACTAAGGGTACCGTTGATATTGCAAAGAGTGATAAAGATTTCGTTATTGGGTTCATTGCTCAG
AACGATATGGGAGGAAGAGAAGAAGGGTTTGATTGGCTAATCATGACCCCAGGTGTAGGTTTAGACGACA
AAGGCGATGCATTGGGTCAGCAGTACAGAACCGTCGACGAAGTTGTAAGTGGTGGATCAGATATCATCAT
TGTTGGCAGAGGACTTTTCGCCAAGGGTAGAGATCCTAAGGTTGAAGGTGAAAGATACAGAAATGCTGGA
TGGGAAGCGTACCAAAAGAGAATCAGCGCTCCCCATTAATTATACAGGAAACTTAATAGAACAAATCACA
TATTTAATCTAATAGCCACCTGCATTGGCACGGTGCAACACTACTTCAACTTCATCTTACAAAAAGATCA
CGTGATCTGTTGTATTGGGATCTCTAGACCTAATAACTTCGTATAGCATACATTATACGAAGTTATATTA
AGGGTTGCTCGACCAGAAAGCGACCACCCAACTTTGGCTGATAATAGCGTATAAACAATGCATACTTTGT
ACGTTCAAAATACAATGCAGTAGATATATTTATGCATATTACATATAATACATATCACATAGGAAGCAAC
AGGCGCGTTGGACTTTTAATTTTCGAGGACCGCGAATCCTTACATCACACCCAATCCCCCACAAGTGATC
CCCCACACACCATAGCTTCAAAATGTTTCTACTCCTTTTTTACTCTTCCAGATTTTCTCGGACTCCGCGC
ATCGCCGTACCACTTCAAAACACCCAAGCACAGCATACTAAATTTCCCCTCTTTCTTCCTCTAGGGTGTC
GTTAATTACCCGTACTAAAGGTTTGGAAAAGAAAAAAGAGACCGCCTCGTTTCTTTTTCTTCGTCGAAAA
AGGCAATAAAAATTTTTATCACGTTTCTTTTTCTTGAAAATTTTTTTTTTTGATTTTTTTCTCTTTCGAT
GACCTCCCATTGATATTTAAGTTAATAAACGGTCTTCAATTTCTCAAGTTTCAGTTTCATTTTTCTTGTT
CTATTACAACTTTTTTTACTTCTTGCTCATTAGAAAGAAAGCATAGCAATCTAATCTAAGTTTTAATTAC
AAACTCGAGAAAATGG
Features (pLannotate 1.2.2; 17 found; start..end, strand, type, name):
      6..716     +  CDS            GFPmut3: GFPmut3 is a basic (constitutively fluorescent) green fluorescent protein published in 1996, derived from Aequorea victoria. It is reported to be a very rapidly-maturing weak dimer.
    702..824     +  CDS            ERG9 (fragment): FDFT_YEAST - Experimental evidence at protein level: Swiss-Prot protein existence level 1. Catalyzes the condensation of 2 two farnesyl pyrophosphate moieties to form squalene. It is the first committed enzyme of the sterol biosynthesis pathway. Required for the biosynthesis of ergosterol. May also have a regulatory role regulating the flux of isoprene intermediates through the sterol pathway. Squalene synthase is crucial for balancing the incorporation of farnesyl diphosphate (FPP) into sterol and nonsterol isoprene synthesis. ERG9 is also essential for cell growth in yeast. From Saccharomyce
    834..933     +  CDS            URA3 (fragment): orotidine-5'-phosphate decarboxylase, required for uracil biosynthesis; S. cerevisiae URA3; yeast auxotrophic marker, counterselectable with 5-fluoroorotic acid (5-FOA)
   1087..1103    -  protein_bind   lac operator: The lac repressor binds to the lac operator to inhibit transcription in E. coli. This inhibition can be relieved by adding lactose or isopropyl-β-D-thiogalactopyranoside (IPTG). lac repressor encoded by lacI
   1111..1141    -  promoter       lac promoter: promoter for the E. coli lac operon
   1156..1177    -  protein_bind   CAP binding site: CAP binding activates transcription in the presence of cAMP. E. coli catabolite activator protein
   1190..1282    -  CDS            lacI (fragment): lac repressor; lacI; The lac repressor binds to the lac operator to inhibit transcription in E. coli. This inhibition can be relieved by adding lactose or isopropyl-β-D-thiogalactopyranoside (IPTG).
   1465..2053    -  rep_origin     ori: high-copy-number ColE1/pMB1/pBR322/pUC origin of replication
   2224..3084    -  CDS            AmpR: β-lactamase; bla; confers resistance to ampicillin, carbenicillin, and related antibiotics
   3085..3189    -  promoter       AmpR promoter: bla
   3284..3319    +  CDS            rop (fragment): Rop protein, which maintains plasmids at low copy number; rop
   3421..3520    +  misc_feature   bom (fragment): basis of mobility region from pBR322
   3526..3683    -  CDS            lacZα (fragment): LacZα fragment of β-galactosidase; lacZ fragment
   3690..3853    +  promoter       URA3 promoter (fragment): S. cerevisiae URA3
   3856..4641    +  CDS            URA3: PYRF_YEAST - Experimental evidence at protein level: Swiss-Prot protein existence level 1. From Saccharomyces cerevisiae (strain ATCC 204508 / S288c) (Baker's yeast).
   4793..4826    +  protein_bind   loxP: Cre-mediated recombination occurs in the 8-bp core sequence (GCATACAT). Cre recombinase
   5043..5450    +  promoter       TEF1 promoter: S. cerevisiae TEF1; promoter for EF-1α
