[The description below was written by a language model from this plasmid's Addgene catalogue record and pLannotate feature annotations shown in this document.]
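Description:
pILGFPJ1 is a 5,476-bp yeast expression plasmid built on the pUC19 backbone. In E. coli it is maintained at high copy through the ColE1/pUC-type origin and selected with ampicillin via the β-lactamase gene and its native promoter. Remnants of the pUC cloning region (lac promoter, lac operator, CAP site and a lacZα fragment) are also annotated. No yeast replication origin (2μ or CEN/ARS) appears in the feature table, which suggests the plasmid is meant for chromosomal integration rather than episomal maintenance, although the record does not state this explicitly. Yeast selection relies on a URA3 marker, described in the catalogue as the Kluyveromyces lactis gene used in S. cerevisiae. The annotation tool labelled this gene by its similarity to S. cerevisiae URA3. Short S. cerevisiae URA3 promoter and coding fragments flank the marker and payload region, and they could serve as homology arms. A single loxP site lies downstream of the marker.

The payload is a constitutive S. cerevisiae TEF1 promoter driving yeast-enhanced GFP (yEGFP, detected as GFPmut3). The GFP is fused at its C-terminus to a short fragment of ERG9, the squalene synthase that commits farnesyl pyrophosphate to sterol biosynthesis. The catalogue describes this fragment as the ERG9 ER signal peptide, so the fusion should direct the fluorescent reporter to the endoplasmic reticulum. No terminator is annotated. The associated work concerns a squalene synthase protein degradation approach for improving sesquiterpene production in yeast. In that context the construct plausibly serves as a reporter for the localisation or level of an ER-associated ERG9-tagged protein, though the record itself states only the expression purpose.
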