Addgene plasmid #83561: pILGFPJ1
Purpose: Express yEGFP-ERG9 ER signal peptide under the control of TEF1 promoter
Depositing lab: Claudia Vickers. Depositing organization: University of Queensland. Publication: A squalene synthase protein degradation method for improved sesquiterpene production in Saccharomyces cerevisiae. Peng B, Plan MR, Chrysanthopoulos P, Hodson MP, Nielsen LK, Vickers CE. Metab Eng. 2017 Jan;39:209-219. doi: 10.1016/j.ymben.2016.12.003. Epub 2016 Dec 8. PubMed 27939849.
Backbone
  Vector backbone: pUC19
  Vector type: Yeast Expression
  Selectable markers: URA3 ; kluyveromyces lactis in S. cerevisiae
Growth in bacteria
  Bacterial resistance: Ampicillin, 100 μg/mL
  Growth temperature: 37°C
  Growth strain: alpha-Select
  Growth instructions: alpha-Select from BIOLINE (Genotype: F- deoR endA1 recA1 relA1 gyrA96 hsdR17(rk-, mk+) supE44 thi-1 phoA Δ(lacZYA-argF)U169 Φ80lacZΔM15 λ-)
  Copy number: High Copy
Gene/Insert
  Gene/Insert name: TEF1 promoter-yEGFP-ERG9 ER signal peptide
  Species: S. cerevisiae (budding yeast)
  Promoter: TEF1
  Cloning method: Restriction Enzyme; 5′ cloning site unknown (unknown if destroyed); 3′ cloning site unknown (unknown if destroyed)
  Sequencing primers: 5′ unknown; 3′ yGFP-R
Terms and licenses: Academic/Nonprofit Terms; Industry Terms: Not Available to Industry
How to cite: pILGFPJ1 was a gift from Claudia Vickers (Addgene plasmid # 83561 ; http://n2t.net/addgene:83561 ; RRID:Addgene_83561)
