>Addgene plasmid #83561 | pILGFPJ1 | addgene partial sequence | sequence record 161823 | yGFP-R 5'-GCATCACCTTCACCTTCACC-3'
TCACCATCTAATTCAACCAAAATTGGGACAACACCAGTGAATAATTCTTCACCTTTAGAGGATCCCATTT
TCTCGAGTTTGTAATTAAAACTTAGATTAGATTGCTATGCTTTCTTTCTAATGAGCAAGAAGTAAAAAAA
GTTGTAATAGAACAAGAAAAATGAAACTGAAACTTGAGAAATTGAAGACCGTTTATTAACTTAAATATCA
ATGGGAGGTCATCGAAAGAGAAAAAAATCAAAAAAAAAAATTTTCAAGAAAAAGAAACGTGATAAAAATT
TTTATTGCCTTTTTCGACGAAGAAAAAGAAACGAGGCGGTCTCTTTTTTCTTTTCCAAACCTTTAGTACG
GGTAATTAACGACACCCTAGAGGAAGAAAGAGGGGAAATTTAGTATGCTGTGCTTGGGTGTTTTGAAGTG
GTACGGCGATGCGCGGAGTCCGAGAAAATCTGGAAGAGTAAAAAAGGAGTAGAAACATTTTGAAGCTATG
GTGTGTGGGGGATCACTTGTGGGGGATTGGGTGTGATGTAAGGATTCGCGGTCCTCGAAAATTAAAAGTC
CAACGCGCCTGTTGCTTCCTATGTGATATGTATTATATGTAATATGCATAAATATATCTACTGCATTGTA
TTTTGAACGTACAAAGTATGCATTGTTTATACGCTATTATCAGCCAAAGTTGGGTGGTCGCTTTCTGGTC
GAGCAACCCTTAATATAACTTCGTATAATGTATGCTATACGAAGTTATTAGGTCTAGAGATCCCAATACA
ACAGATCACGTGATCTTTTTGTAAGATGAAGTTGAAGTAGTGTTGCACCGTGCCAATGCAGGTGGCTATT
AGATTAAATATGTGATTTGTTCTATTAAGTTTCCTGTATAATTAATGGGGAGCGCTGATTCTCTTTTGGT
ACGCTTCCCATCCAGCATTTCTGTATCTTTCACCTTCAACCTTAGGATCTCTACCCTTGGCGAAAAGTCC
TCTGCCAACAATGATGATATCTGATCCACCACTTAC
