>Addgene plasmid #83561 | pILGFPJ1 | addgene partial sequence | sequence record 161825 | M13-Rev 5'-CAGGAAACAGCTATGACC-3'
ATTTAAATCATTACGACCGAGATTCCCGGGTAATAACTGATATAATTAAATTGAAGCTCTAATTTGTGAG
TTTAGTATACATGCATTTACTTATAATACAGTTTTTTAGTTTTGCTGGCCGCATCTTCTCAAATATGCTT
CCCAGCCTGCTTTTCTGTAACGTTCACCCTCTACCTTAGCATCCCTTCCCTTTGCAAATAGTCCTACTAG
TTCACGCTCTGTGTAAAGTGTATATATAATAAAACCCAAGAAGAACGGACAAGATGATAGATAAAACCAT
ATTGAACTTGTACTCTTCTTCTTGTTGGGTTGGAACGGATCTTTTGTACAATTCATCCATACCATGGGTA
ATACCAGCAGCAGTAACAAATTCTAACAAGACCATGTGGTCTCTCTTTTCGTTTGGATCTTTGGATAAGG
CAGATTGAGTGGATAAGTAATGGTTGTCTGGTAACAAGACTGGACCATCACCAATTGGAGTATTTTGTTG
ATAATGGTCAGCTAATTGAACAGAACCATCTTCAATGTTGTGTCTAATTTTGAAGTTAACTTTGATACCA
TTCTTTTGTTTGTCAGCCATGATGTAAACATTGTGAGAGTTATAGTTGTATTCCAATTTGTGACCTAAAA
TGTTACCATCTTCTTTAAAATCAATACCTTTTAATTCGATTCTATTAACTAAGGTATCACCTTCAAACTT
GACTTCAGCTCTGGTCTTGTAGTTACCGTCATCTTTGAAAAAAATAGTTCTTTCTTGAACATAACCTTCT
GGCATGGCAGACTTGAAAAAGTCATGTTGTTTCATATGATCTGGGTATCTCGCAAAACATTGAACACCAT
AACCGAAAGTAGTGACTAAGGTTGGCCATGGAACTGGCAATTTACCAGTAGTACAAATAAATTTTAAGGT
CAATTTACCGTAAGTAGCATCACCTTCACCTTCACCGGAGACAGAAAATTTGTGACCATTAACATCACCA
TCTAATTC
